>Addgene plasmid #63634 | mVenus-P75ECD-VfAU1-LOV_458 | depositor full sequence | sequence record 105955 | mVenus-P75ECD-VfAU1-LOV_458 sequence 7474 bps
GACGGATCGGGAGATCTCCCGATCCCCTATGGTGCACTCTCAGTACAATCTGCTCTGATGCCGCATAGTT
AAGCCAGTATCTGCTCCCTGCTTGTGTGTTGGAGGTCGCTGAGTAGTGCGCGAGCAAAATTTAAGCTACA
ACAAGGCAAGGCTTGACCGACAATTGCATGAAGAATCTGCTTAGGGTTAGGCGTTTTGCGCTGCTTCGCG
ATGTACGGGCCAGATATACGCGTTGACATTGATTATTGACTAGTTATTAATAGTAATCAATTACGGGGTC
ATTAGTTCATAGCCCATATATGGAGTTCCGCGTTACATAACTTACGGTAAATGGCCCGCCTGGCTGACCG
CCCAACGACCCCCGCCCATTGACGTCAATAATGACGTATGTTCCCATAGTAACGCCAATAGGGACTTTCC
ATTGACGTCAATGGGTGGAGTATTTACGGTAAACTGCCCACTTGGCAGTACATCAAGTGTATCATATGCC
AAGTACGCCCCCTATTGACGTCAATGACGGTAAATGGCCCGCCTGGCATTATGCCCAGTACATGACCTTA
TGGGACTTTCCTACTTGGCAGTACATCTACGTATTAGTCATCGCTATTACCATGGTGATGCGGTTTTGGC
AGTACATCAATGGGCGTGGATAGCGGTTTGACTCACGGGGATTTCCAAGTCTCCACCCCATTGACGTCAA
TGGGAGTTTGTTTTGGCACCAAAATCAACGGGACTTTCCAAAATGTCGTAACAACTCCGCCCCATTGACG
CAAATGGGCGGTAGGCGTGTACGGTGGGAGGTCTATATAAGCAGAGCTCTCTGGCTAACTAGAGAACCCA
CTGCTTACTGGCTTATCGAAATTAATACGACTCACTATAGGGAGACCCAAGCTGGCTAGCGTTTAAACGG
GCCCTCTAGACTCGAGCGGCCGCGGCCGGCGCGCCACCATGGGAGCAGGTGCAACTGGTAGAGCAATGGA
CGGACCTAGACTCCTGCTGCTCCTCCTGCTCGGAGTGTCCCTGGGTGGAGCAATCGATGTGAGCAAGGGC
GAGGAGCTGTTCACCGGGGTGGTGCCCATCCTGGTCGAGCTGGACGGCGACGTAAACGGCCACAAGTTCA
GCGTGTCCGGCGAGGGCGAGGGCGATGCCACCTACGGCAAGCTGACCCTGAAGCTGATCTGCACCACCGG
CAAGCTGCCCGTGCCCTGGCCCACCCTCGTGACCACCCTGGGCTACGGCCTGCAGTGCTTCGCCCGCTAC
CCCGACCACATGAAGCAGCACGACTTCTTCAAGTCCGCCATGCCCGAAGGCTACGTCCAGGAGCGCACCA
TCTTCTTCAAGGACGACGGCAACTACAAGACCCGCGCCGAGGTGAAGTTCGAGGGCGACACCCTGGTGAA
CCGCATCGAGCTGAAGGGCATCGACTTCAAGGAGGACGGCAACATCCTGGGGCACAAGCTGGAGTACAAC
TACAACAGCCACAACGTCTATATCACCGCCGACAAGCAGAAGAACGGCATCAAGGCCAACTTCAAGATCC
GCCACAACATCGAGGACGGCGGCGTGCAGCTCGCCGACCACTACCAGCAGAACACCCCCATCGGCGACGG
CCCCGTGCTGCTGCCCGACAACCACTACCTGAGCTACCAGTCCAAACTGAGCAAAGACCCCAACGAGAAG
CGCGATCACATGGTCCTGCTGGAGTTCGTGACCGCCGCCGGGATCACTCTCGGCATGGACGAGCTGTACA
AGATCGATAAAGAAGCATGCCCAACTGGACTCTACACCCATTCTGGAGAGTGCTGCAAGGCCTGCAATCT
GGGTGAAGGAGTCGCTCAGCCATGTGGAGCAAACCAGACCGTCTGTGAGCCTTGCCTGGATTCTGTGACA
TTCTCCGACGTGGTGTCTGCCACCGAGCCTTGCAAGCCATGCACCGAGTGCGTTGGCCTGCAGTCAATGT
CTGCTCCCTGCGTGGAGGCTGACGACGCAGTGTGTAGATGCGCATATGGCTACTACCAGGATGAAACTAC
TGGGAGGTGCGAGGCATGTAGGGTGTGTGAGGCAGGCAGTGGTCTGGTTTTCAGTTGCCAGGACAAGCAG
AACACCGTCTGCGAGGAGTGTCCAGACGGGACATACAGCGACGAAGCCAACCATGTCGATCCCTGCCTGC
CATGTACCGTTTGCGAAGATACCGAACGCCAGCTGAGAGAATGCACTAGATGGGCTGACGCCGAATGTGA
GGAGATCCCAGGACGGTGGATTACTCGCTCTACTCCTCCAGAAGGGTCAGATAGCACCGCTCCCAGCACC
CAAGAACCCGAAGCTCCTCCCGAGCAGGATCTGATTGCCTCCACAGTTGCTGGAGTCGTGACTACCGTGA
TGGGTTCCTCACAACCCGTCGTGACCAGAGGGACAACCGACAACCTGATTCCAGTGTATTGCTCTATTCT
GGCTGCCGTCGTGGTGGGACTGGTTGCATACATAGCCTTCAAGAGGGCCACCGGTGGCCCTGACTACAGT
CTCGTGAAGGCTCTGCAAATGGCACAACAGAATTTTGTCATTACAGACGCCTCCCTCCCAGACAACCCTA
TCGTCTACGCCAGTAGAGGGTTTCTGACACTGACAGGCTATTCTCTCGACCAGATCCTGGGCAGGAACTG
CAGGTTTCTGCAAGGGCCAGAAACAGACCCAAGAGCTGTGGATAAGATCAGGAATGCCATCACCAAAGGC
GTTGATACCAGTGTCTGTCTGCTGAATTATAGACAGGATGGCACAACCTTCTGGAATCTCTTCTTCGTGG
CTGGACTCAGAGATTCTAAGGGCAATATTGTCAACTACGTCGGAGTGCAGTCAAAGGTGAGCGAAGATTA
TGCCAAGCTGCTGGTCAACGAGCAGAACATTGAGTACAAAGGTGTGCGCACCAGTAACATGCTGCGCAGA
AAGCCCGGTGGATCCGGAGTCGACTATCCGTACGACGTACCAGACTACGCACTCGACTAAGAATTCCACC
ACACTGGACTAGTGGATCCGAGCTCGGTACCAAGCTTAAGTTTAAACCGCTGATCAGCCTCGACTGTGCC
TTCTAGTTGCCAGCCATCTGTTGTTTGCCCCTCCCCCGTGCCTTCCTTGACCCTGGAAGGTGCCACTCCC
ACTGTCCTTTCCTAATAAAATGAGGAAATTGCATCGCATTGTCTGAGTAGGTGTCATTCTATTCTGGGGG
GTGGGGTGGGGCAGGACAGCAAGGGGGAGGATTGGGAAGACAATAGCAGGCATGCTGGGGATGCGGTGGG
CTCTATGGCTTCTGAGGCGGAAAGAACCAGCTGGGGCTCTAGGGGGTATCCCC
[124 nt withheld, positions 3344-3467]
C
[91 nt withheld, positions 3469-3559]
A
[49 nt withheld, positions 3561-3609]
CCTTTGACGTTGGAGTCCACGTTCTTT
[37 nt withheld, positions 3637-3673]
ACCCTATCTCGGTCTATTCTTTTGATTTATAAGGGATTTTGCCGATTTCGGCCTATTGGTTAAAAAATGA
GCTGATTTAACAAAAATTTAACGCGAATTAATTCTGTGGAATGTGTGTCAGTTAGGGTGTGGAAAGTCCC
CAGGCTCCCCAGCAGGCAGAAGTATGCAAAGCATGCATCTCAATTAGTCAGCAACCAGGTGTGGAAAGTC
CCCAGGCTCCCCAGCAGGCAGAAGTATGCAAAGCATGCATCTCAATTAGTCAGCAACCATAGTCCCGCCC
CTAACTCCGCCCATCCCGCCCCTAACTCCGCCCAGTTCCGCCCATTCTCCGCCCCATGGCTGACTAATTT
TTTTTATTTATGCAGAGGCCGAGGCCGCCTCTGCCTCTGAGCTATTCCAGAAGTAGTGAGGAGGCTTTTT
TGGAGGCCTAGGCTTTTGCAAAAAGCTCCCGGGAGCTTGTATATCCATTTTCGGATCTGATCAAGAGACA
GGATGAGGATCGTTTCGCATGATTGAACAAGATGGATTGCACGCAGGTTCTCCGGCCGCTTGGGTGGAGA
GGCTATTCGGCTATGACTGGGCACAACAGACAATCGGCTGCTCTGATGCCGCCGTGTTCCGGCTGTCAGC
GCAGGGGCGCCCGGTTCTTTTTGTCAAGACCGACCTGTCCGGTGCCCTGAATGAACTGCAGGACGAGGCA
GCGCGGCTATCGTGGCTGGCCACGACGGGCGTTCCTTGCGCAGCTGTGCTCGACGTTGTCACTGAAGCGG
GAAGGGACTGGCTGCTATTGGGCGAAGTGCCGGGGCAGGATCTCCTGTCATCTCACCTTGCTCCTGCCGA
GAAAGTATCCATCATGGCTGATGCAATGCGGCGGCTGCATACGCTTGATCCGGCTACCTGCCCATTCGAC
CACCAAGCGAAACATCGCATCGAGCGAGCACGTACTCGGATGGAAGCCGGTCTTGTCGATCAGGATGATC
TGGACGAAGAGCATCAGGGGCTCGCGCCAGCCGAACTGTTCGCCAGGCTCAAGGCGCGCATGCCCGACGG
CGAGGATCTCGTCGTGACCCATGGCGATGCCTGCTTGCCGAATATCATGGTGGAAAATGGCCGCTTTTCT
GGATTCATCGACTGTGGCCGGCTGGGTGTGGCGGACCGCTATCAGGACATAGCGTTGGCTACCCGTGATA
TTGCTGAAGAGCTTGGCGGCGAATGGGCTGACCGCTTCCTCGTGCTTTACGGTATCGCCGCTCCCGATTC
GCAGCGCATCGCCTTCTATCGCCTTCTTGACGAGTTCTTCTGAGCGGGACTCTGGGGTTCGAAATGACCG
ACCAAGCGACGCCCAACCTGCCATCACGAGATTTCGATTCCACCGCCGCCTTCTATGAAAGGTTGGGCTT
CGGAATCGTTTTCCGGGACGCCGGCTGGATGATCCTCCAGCGCGGGGATCTCATGCTGGAGTTCTTCGCC
CACCCCAACTTGTTTATTGCAGCTTATAATGGTTACAAATAAAGCAATAGCATCACAAATTTCACAAATA
AAGCATTTTTTTCACTGCATTCTAGTTGTGGTTTGTCCAAACTCATCAATGTATCTTATCATGTCTGTAT
ACCGTCGACCTCTAGCTAGAGCTTGGCGTAATCATGGTCATAGCTGTTTCCTGTGTGAAATTGTTATCCG
CTCACAATTCCACACAACATACGAGCCGGAAGCATAAAGTGTAAAGCCTGGGGTGCCTAATGAGTGAGCT
AACTCACATTAATTGCGTTGCGCTCACTGCCCGCTTTCCAGTCGGGAAACCTGTCGTGCCAGCTGCATTA
ATGAATCGGCCAACGCGCGGGGAGAGGCGGTTTGCGTATTGGGCGCTCTTCCGCTTCCTCGCTCACTGAC
TCGCTGCGCTCGGTCGTTCGGCTGCGGCGAGCGGTATCAGCTCACTCAAAGGCGGTAATACGGTTATCCA
CAGAATCAGGGGATAACGCAGGAAAGAACATGTGAGCAAAAGGCCAGCAAAAGGCCAGGAACCGTAAAAA
GGCCGCGTTGCTGGCGTTTTTCCATAGGCTCCGCCCCCCTGACGAGCATCACAAAAATCGACGCTCAAGT
CAGAGGTGGCGAAACCCGACAGGACTATAAAGATACCAGGCGTTTCCCCCTGGAAGCTCCCTCGTGCGCT
CTCCTGTTCCGACCCTGCCGCTTACCGGATACCTGTCCGCCTTTCTCCCTTCGGGAAGCGTGGCGCTTTC
TCATAGCTCACGCTGTAGGTATCTCAGTTCGGTGTAGGTCGTTCGCTCCAAGCTGGGCTGTGTGCACGAA
CCCCCCGTTCAGCCCGACCGCTGCGCCTTATCCGGTAACTATCGTCTTGAGTCCAACCCGGTAAGACACG
ACTTATCGCCACTGGCAGCAGCCACTGGTAACAGGATTAGCAGAGCGAGGTATGTAGGCGGTGCTACAGA
GTTCTTGAAGTGGTGGCCTAACTACGGCTACACTAGAAGAACAGTATTTGGTATCTGCGCTCTGCTGAAG
CCAGTTACCTTCGGAAAAAGAGTTGGTAGCTCTTGATCCGGCAAACAAACCACCGCTGGTAGCGGTTTTT
TTGTTTGCAAGCAGCAGATTACGCGCAGAAAAAAAGGATCTCAAGAAGATCCTTTGATCTTTTCTACGGG
GTCTGACGCTCAGTGGAACGAAAACTCACGTTAAGGGATTTTGGTCATGAGATTATCAAAAAGGATCTTC
ACCTAGATCCTTTTAAATTAAAAATGAAGTTTTAAATCAATCTAAAGTATATATGAGTAAACTTGGTCTG
ACAGTTACCAATGCTTAATCAGTGAGGCACCTATCTCAGCGATCTGTCTATTTCGTTCATCCATAGTTGC
CTGACTCCCCGTCGTGTAGATAACTACGATACGGGAGGGCTTACCATCTGGCCCCAGTGCTGCAATGATA
CCGCGAGACCCACGCTCACCGGCTCCAGATTTATCAGCAATAAACCAGCCAGCCGGAAGGGCCGAGCGCA
GAAGTGGTCCTGCAACTTTATCCGCCTCCATCCAGTCTATTAATTGTTGCCGGGAAGCTAGAGTAAGTAG
TTCGCCAGTTAATAGTTTGCGCAACGTTGTTGCCATTGCTACAGGCATCGTGGTGTCACGCTCGTCGTTT
GGTATGGCTTCATTCAGCTCCGGTTCCCAACGATCAAGGCGAGTTACATGATCCCCCATGTTGTGCAAAA
AAGCGGTTAGCTCCTTCGGTCCTCCGATCGTTGTCAGAAGTAAGTTGGCCGCAGTGTTATCACTCATGGT
TATGGCAGCACTGCATAATTCTCTTACTGTCATGCCATCCGTAAGATGCTTTTCTGTGACTGGTGAGTAC
TCAACCAAGTCATTCTGAGAATAGTGTATGCGGCGACCGAGTTGCTCTTGCCCGGCGTCAATACGGGATA
ATACCGCGCCACATAGCAGAACTTTAAAAGTGCTCATCATTGGAAAACGTTCTTCGGGGCGAAAACTCTC
AAGGATCTTACCGCTGTTGAGATCCAGTTCGATGTAACCCACTCGTGCACCCAACTGATCTTCAGCATCT
TTTACTTTCACCAGCGTTTCTGGGTGAGCAAAAACAGGAAGGCAAAATGCCGCAAAAAAGGGAATAAGGG
CGACACGGAAATGTTGAATACTCATACTCTTCCTTTTTCAATATTATTGAAGCATTTATCAGGGTTATTG
TCTCATGAGCGGATACATATTTGAATGTATTTAGAAAAATAAACAAATAGGGGTTCCGCGCACATTTCCC
CGAAAAGTGCCACCTGACGTC
Features (pLannotate 1.2.2; 23 found; start..end, strand, type, name):
     28..80      -  misc_feature   bom (fragment): basis of mobility region from pBR322
    235..614     +  enhancer       CMV enhancer: human cytomegalovirus immediate early enhancer
    615..818     +  promoter       CMV promoter: human cytomegalovirus (CMV) immediate early promoter
    814..847     +  LTR            5' LTR (truncated) (fragment): truncated 5' long terminal repeat (LTR) from HIV-1
    863..881     +  promoter       T7 promoter: promoter for bacteriophage T7 RNA polymerase
    949..1032    +  CDS            NGFR (fragment): TNR16_HUMAN - Also known as TNFRSF16. Experimental evidence at protein level: Swiss-Prot protein existence level 1. Low affinity receptor which can bind to NGF, BDNF, NTF3, and NTF4. Forms a heterodimeric receptor with SORCS2 that binds the precursor forms of NGF, BDNF and NTF3 with high affinity, and has much lower affinity for mature NGF and BDNF (PubMed:24908487). Plays an important role in differentiation and survival of specific neuronal populations during development (By similarity). Can mediate cell survival as well as cell death of neural cells. Plays a role in the inactivation of RHOA
   1039..1752    +  CDS            mVenus: mVenus is a basic (constitutively fluorescent) yellow fluorescent protein published in 2006, derived from Aequorea victoria. It is reported to be a rapidly-maturing monomer with moderate acid sensitivity.
   1759..2496    +  CDS            NGFR (fragment): TNR16_HUMAN - Also known as TNFRSF16. Experimental evidence at protein level: Swiss-Prot protein existence level 1. Low affinity receptor which can bind to NGF, BDNF, NTF3, and NTF4. Forms a heterodimeric receptor with SORCS2 that binds the precursor forms of NGF, BDNF and NTF3 with high affinity, and has much lower affinity for mature NGF and BDNF (PubMed:24908487). Plays an important role in differentiation and survival of specific neuronal populations during development (By similarity). Can mediate cell survival as well as cell death of neural cells. Plays a role in the inactivation of RHOA
   2509..2862    +  CDS            PHOT (fragment): PHOT_CHLRE - Experimental evidence at protein level: Swiss-Prot protein existence level 1. Protein kinase that acts as a blue light photoreceptor (PubMed:15695460, PubMed:24285544). Required for non-photochemical quenching (NPQ), a mechanism that converts and dissipates the harmful excess absorbed light energy into heat and protect the photosynthetic apparatus from photo-oxidative damage (PubMed:27626383). Controls the energy-dependent chlorophyll fluorescence quenching (qE) activity of chlorophyll excited states by inducing the expression of the qE effector protein LHCSR3 in high light intens
   3074..3298    +  polyA_signal   bGH poly(A) signal: bovine growth hormone polyadenylation signal
   3302..3323    +  promoter       SV40 promoter (fragment): SV40 enhancer and early promoter
   3344..3772    +  rep_origin     f1 ori (sequence partly withheld): f1 bacteriophage origin of replication; arrow indicates direction of (+) strand synthesis
   3786..4115    +  promoter       SV40 promoter: SV40 enhancer and early promoter
   4182..4973    +  CDS            neo: KKA2_KLEPN - Also known as kan, nptII. Experimental evidence at protein level: Swiss-Prot protein existence level 1. Resistance to kanamycin, neomycin, paromomycin, ribostamycin, butirosin and gentamicin B. From Klebsiella pneumoniae.
   4997..5155    +  CDS            ble (fragment): BLE_KLEPN - Experimental evidence at protein level: Swiss-Prot protein existence level 1. Binding protein with a strong affinity to the bleomycin family of antibiotics. Binds to CL990; an antimitotic-antibiotic compound. From Klebsiella pneumoniae.
   5150..5271    +  polyA_signal   SV40 poly(A) signal: SV40 polyadenylation signal
   5344..5360    -  protein_bind   lac operator: The lac repressor binds to the lac operator to inhibit transcription in E. coli. This inhibition can be relieved by adding lactose or isopropyl-β-D-thiogalactopyranoside (IPTG). lac repressor encoded by lacI
   5368..5398    -  promoter       lac promoter: promoter for the E. coli lac operon
   5413..5434    -  protein_bind   CAP binding site: CAP binding activates transcription in the presence of cAMP. E. coli catabolite activator protein
   5447..5539    -  CDS            lacI (fragment): lac repressor; lacI; The lac repressor binds to the lac operator to inhibit transcription in E. coli. This inhibition can be relieved by adding lactose or isopropyl-β-D-thiogalactopyranoside (IPTG).
   5722..6307    -  rep_origin     ori: high-copy-number ColE1/pMB1/pBR322/pUC origin of replication
   6478..7338    -  CDS            AmpR: β-lactamase; bla; confers resistance to ampicillin, carbenicillin, and related antibiotics
   7339..7443    -  promoter       AmpR promoter: bla
