[The description below was written by a language model from this plasmid's Addgene catalogue record and pLannotate feature annotations shown in this document.]
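Description:
mVenus-P75ECD-VfAU1-LOV_458 is a 7,474 bp mammalian expression plasmid built on the pcDNA3.1(-) backbone. It is propagated in E. coli through a high-copy ColE1/pUC-type origin with ampicillin selection (AmpR under its own bla promoter), and it also carries an f1 origin for single-stranded DNA production. A neomycin phosphotransferase gene driven by the SV40 early promoter and terminated by the SV40 poly(A) signal is present, which would allow G418 selection of stably transfected mammalian cells.

The payload is a single fusion open reading frame expressed from the CMV immediate early enhancer/promoter and terminated by the bGH polyadenylation signal; a T7 promoter lies upstream of the insert. The annotated order is a short N-terminal fragment of human p75NTR (NGFR/TNFRSF16), most plausibly the signal peptide, followed by the monomeric yellow fluorescent protein mVenus. Next comes a larger p75NTR fragment, which the catalogue entry describes as the extracellular and transmembrane domains, and then a LOV domain. The automated annotation labels this last segment as a fragment of Chlamydomonas phototropin, but that appears to be a homology hit. The record identifies it as the LOV domain of Vaucheria frigida Aureochrome 1, a blue-light-sensing flavin-binding module. This arrangement should place mVenus and the p75NTR ectodomain outside the cell and the LOV domain on the cytoplasmic side of the membrane.

According to the record, a restriction site precedes the LOV domain, suggesting the plasmid can serve as a cloning scaffold for inserting other sequences. The record does not give a specific application, though the design fits optogenetic work on light-controlled, membrane-anchored proteins that can be tracked by fluorescence.
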