Addgene plasmid #63634: mVenus-P75ECD-VfAU1-LOV_458
Purpose: Expresses VfAU1-LOV domain (Vaucheria frigida Aureochrome 1) preceded by mVenus, the extracellular and transmembrane domain of p75NTR and a restriction site
Depositing lab: Harald Janovjak. Depositing organization: Institute of Science and Technology Austria (I.S.T. Austria).
Backbone
  Vector backbone: pcDNA3.1-
  Vector type: Mammalian Expression
Growth in bacteria
  Bacterial resistance: Ampicillin, 100 μg/mL
  Growth temperature: 37°C
  Growth strain: XL10 Gold
  Copy number: Unknown
Gene/Insert
  Gene/Insert name: mVenus-P75ECD-VfAU1-LOV
Terms and licenses: Academic/Nonprofit Terms; Industry Terms: Not Available to Industry
How to cite: mVenus-P75ECD-VfAU1-LOV_458 was a gift from Harald Janovjak (Addgene plasmid # 63634 ; http://n2t.net/addgene:63634 ; RRID:Addgene_63634)
