>Addgene plasmid #63634 | mVenus-P75ECD-VfAU1-LOV_458 | addgene partial sequence | sequence record 108765 | CMV-F 5'-CGCAAATGGGCGGTAGGCGTG-3'
CCACTGCTTACTGGCTTATCGAAATTAATACGACTCACTATAGGGAGACCCAAGCTGGCTAGCGTTTAAA
CGGGCCCTCTAGACTCGAGCGGCCGCGGCCGGCGCGCCACCATGGGAGCAGGTGCAACTGGTAGAGCAAT
GGACGGACCTAGACTCCTGCTGCTCCTCCTGCTCGGAGTGTCCCTGGGTGGAGCAATCGATGTGAGCAAG
GGCGAGGAGCTGTTCACCGGGGTGGTGCCCATCCTGGTCGAGCTGGACGGCGACGTAAACGGCCACAAGT
TCAGCGTGTCCGGCGAGGGCGAGGGCGATGCCACCTACGGCAAGCTGACCCTGAAGCTGATCTGCACCAC
CGGCAAGCTGCCCGTGCCCTGGCCCACCCTCGTGACCACCCTGGGCTACGGCCTGCAGTGCTTCGCCCGC
TACCCCGACCACATGAAGCAGCACGACTTCTTCAAGTCCGCCATGCCCGAAGGCTACGTCCAGGAGCGCA
CCATCTTCTTCAAGGACGACGGCAACTACAAGACCCGCGCCGAGGTGAAGTTCGAGGGCGACACCCTGGT
GAACCGCATCGAGCTGAAGGGCATCGACTTCAAGGAGGACGGCAACATCCTGGGGCACAAGCTGGAGTAC
AACTACAACAGCCACAACGTCTATATCACCGCCGACAAGCAGAAGAACGGCATCAAGGCCAACTTCAAGA
TCCGCCACAACATCGAGGACGGCGGCGTGCAGCTCGCCGACCACTACCAGCAGAACACCCCCATCGGCGA
CGGCCCCGTGCTGCTGCCCGACAACCACTACCTGAGCTACCAGTCCAAACTGAGCAA
