>Addgene plasmid #63634 | mVenus-P75ECD-VfAU1-LOV_458 | addgene partial sequence | sequence record 108780 | BGH-rev 5'-TAGAAGGCACAGTCGAGG-3'
GAGCTCGGATCCACTAGTCCAGTGTGGTGGAATTCTTAGTCGAGTGCGTAGTCTGGTACGTCGTACGGAT
AGTCGACTCCGGATCCACCGGGCTTTCTGCGCAGCATGTTACTGGTGCGCACACCTTTGTACTCAATGTT
CTGCTCGTTGACCAGCAGCTTGGCATAATCTTCGCTCACCTTTGACTGCACTCCGACGTAGTTGACAATA
TTGCCCTTAGAATCTCTGAGTCCAGCCACGAAGAAGAGATTCCAGAAGGTTGTGCCATCCTGTCTATAAT
TCAGCAGACAGACACTGGTATCAACGCCTTTGGTGATGGCATTCCTGATCTTATCCACAGCTCTTGGGTC
TGTTTCTGGCCCTTGCAGAAACCTGCAGTTCCTGCCCAGGATCTGGTCGAGAGAATAGCCTGTCAGTGTC
AGAAACCCTCTACTGGCGTAGACGATAGGGTTGTCTGGGAGGGAGGCGTCTGTAATGACAAAATTCTGTT
GTGCCATTTGCAGAGCCTTCACGAGACTGTAGTCAGGGCCACCGGTGGCCCTCTTGAAGGCTATGTATGC
AACCAGTCCCACCACGACGGCAGCCAGAATAGAGCAATACACTGGAATCAGGTTGTCGGTTGTCCCTCTG
GTCACGACGGGTTGTGAGGAACCCATCACGGTAGTCACGACTCCAGCAACTGTGGAGGCAATCAGATCCT
GCTCGGGAGGAGCTTCGGGTTCTTGGGTGCTGGGAGCGGTGCTATCTGACCCTTCTGGAGGAGTAGAGCG
AGTAATCCACCGTCCTGGGATCTCCTCACATTCGGCGTCAGCCCATCTAGTGCATTCTCTCAGCTGGCGT
TCGGTATCTTCGCAAACGGTACATGGCAGGCAGGGATCGACATGGTTGGCTTCGTCGCTGTATGTCCCGT
CTGGACACTCCTCGCAGACGGTGTTCTGCTTGTCCTGGC
